LOCUS       Exported 10031 bp ds-DNA circular SYN 12-MAY-2021
DEFINITION  synthetic circular DNA
ACCESSION   .
VERSION     .
KEYWORDS    TetO-FUW-Klf4
SOURCE      synthetic DNA construct
  ORGANISM  synthetic DNA construct
REFERENCE   1 (bases 1 to 10031)
  AUTHORS   Brambrink T, Foreman R, Welstead GG, Lengner CJ, Wernig M, Suh H,
            Jaenisch R
  TITLE     Sequential expression of pluripotency markers during direct
            reprogramming of mouse somatic cells.
  JOURNAL   Cell Stem Cell. 2008 Feb 7. 2(2):151-9.
  PUBMED    18371436
REFERENCE   2 (bases 1 to 10031)
  AUTHORS   .
  TITLE     Direct Submission
  JOURNAL   Exported May 12, 2021 from SnapGene Server 1.1.58
            http://www.snapgene.com
FEATURES             Location/Qualifiers
     source          1..10031
                     /organism="synthetic DNA construct"
                     /mol_type="other DNA"
     enhancer        7..386
                     /label=CMV enhancer
                     /note="human cytomegalovirus immediate early enhancer"
     promoter        388..586
                     /label=CMV promoter
                     /note="human cytomegalovirus (CMV) immediate early
                     promoter"
     primer_bind     541..561
                     /label=CMV-F
                     /note="Human CMV immediate early promoter, forward primer"
     LTR             604..784
                     /label=5' LTR (truncated)
                     /note="truncated 5' long terminal repeat (LTR) from HIV-1"
     misc_feature    831..956
                     /label=HIV-1 Psi
                     /note="packaging signal of human immunodeficiency virus
                     type 1"
     misc_feature    1449..1682
                     /label=RRE
                     /note="The Rev response element (RRE) of HIV-1 allows for
                     Rev-dependent mRNA export from the nucleus to the
                     cytoplasm."
     CDS             1867..1911
                     /codon_start=1
                     /product="antigenic peptide corresponding to amino acids
                     655 to 669 of the HIV envelope protein gp41 (Lutje Hulsik
                     et al., 2013)"
                     /label=gp41 peptide
                     /note="recognized by the 2H10 single-chain llama nanobody"
                     /translation="KNEQELLELDKWASL"
     misc_feature    2209..2326
                     /label=cPPT/CTS
                     /note="central polypurine tract and central termination
                     sequence of HIV-1"
     protein_bind    2383..2653
                     /label=tetracycline response element
                     /bound_moiety="tetracycline repressor TetR"
                     /note="contains seven copies of the tetracycline operator
                     tetO"
     promoter        2686..2723
                     /label=minimal CMV promoter
                     /note="human cytomegalovirus (CMV) immediate early
                     promoter"
     primer_bind     2720..2744
                     /label=LNCX
                     /note="Human CMV promoter, forward primer"
     misc_feature    4492..5080
                     /label=WPRE
                     /note="woodchuck hepatitis virus posttranscriptional
                     regulatory element"
     primer_bind     complement(4545..4565)
                     /label=WPRE-R
                     /note="WPRE, reverse primer"
     CDS             complement(4963..4974)
                     /codon_start=1
                     /product="Factor Xa recognition and cleavage site"
                     /label=Factor Xa site
                     /translation="IEGR"
     primer_bind     complement(5083..5099)
                     /label=KS primer
                     /note="common sequencing primer, one of multiple similar
                     variants"
     primer_bind     complement(5084..5100)
                     /label=pBluescriptKS
                     /note="For pBluescript vector"
     LTR             5605..5785
                     /label=5' LTR (truncated)
                     /note="truncated 5' long terminal repeat (LTR) from HIV-1"
     primer_bind     complement(5811..5828)
                     /label=BGH-rev
                     /note="Bovine growth hormone terminator, reverse primer.
                     Also called BGH reverse"
     polyA_signal    5817..6041
                     /label=bGH poly(A) signal
                     /note="bovine growth hormone polyadenylation signal"
     rep_origin      6087..6515
                     /direction=RIGHT
                     /label=f1 ori
                     /note="f1 bacteriophage origin of replication; arrow
                     indicates direction of (+) strand synthesis"
     primer_bind     complement(6174..6193)
                     /label=F1ori-R
                     /note="F1 origin, reverse primer"
     primer_bind     6384..6405
                     /label=F1ori-F
                     /note="F1 origin, forward primer"
     primer_bind     complement(6524..6544)
                     /label=pBABE 3'
                     /note="SV40 enhancer, reverse primer for pBABE vectors"
     promoter        6529..6858
                     /label=SV40 promoter
                     /note="SV40 enhancer and early promoter"
     rep_origin      6709..6844
                     /label=SV40 ori
                     /note="SV40 origin of replication"
     primer_bind     6771..6790
                     /label=SV40pro-F
                     /note="SV40 promoter/origin, forward primer"
     promoter        6906..6953
                     /label=EM7 promoter
                     /note="synthetic bacterial promoter "
     CDS             6972..7346
                     /codon_start=1
                     /gene="Sh ble from Streptoalloteichus hindustanus"
                     /product="antibiotic-binding protein"
                     /label=BleoR
                     /note="confers resistance to bleomycin, phleomycin, and
                     Zeocin(TM)"
                     /translation="MAKLTSAVPVLTARDVAGAVEFWTDRLGFSRDFVEDDFAGVVRDD
                     VTLFISAVQDQVVPDNTLAWVWVRGLDELYAEWSEVVSTNFRDASGPAMTEIGEQPWGR
                     EFALRDPAGNCVHFVAEEQD"
     polyA_signal    7476..7597
                     /label=SV40 poly(A) signal
                     /note="SV40 polyadenylation signal"
     primer_bind     complement(7513..7532)
                     /label=SV40pA-R
                     /note="SV40 polyA, reverse primer"
     primer_bind     7567..7586
                     /label=EBV-rev
                     /note="SV40 polyA terminator, reverse primer"
     primer_bind     complement(7646..7662)
                     /label=M13 rev
                     /note="common sequencing primer, one of multiple similar
                     variants"
     primer_bind     complement(7646..7662)
                     /label=M13 Reverse
                     /note="In lacZ gene. Also called M13-rev"
     primer_bind     complement(7659..7681)
                     /label=M13/pUC Reverse
                     /note="In lacZ gene"
     protein_bind    7670..7686
                     /label=lac operator
                     /bound_moiety="lac repressor encoded by lacI"
                     /note="The lac repressor binds to the lac operator to
                     inhibit transcription in E. coli. This inhibition can be
                     relieved by adding lactose or
                     isopropyl-beta-D-thiogalactopyranoside (IPTG)."
     promoter        complement(7694..7724)
                     /label=lac promoter
                     /note="promoter for the E. coli lac operon"
     protein_bind    7739..7760
                     /label=CAP binding site
                     /bound_moiety="E. coli catabolite activator protein"
                     /note="CAP binding activates transcription in the presence
                     of cAMP."
     primer_bind     complement(7877..7894)
                     /label=L4440
                     /note="L4440 vector, forward primer"
     rep_origin      complement(8048..8636)
                     /direction=LEFT
                     /label=ori
                     /note="high-copy-number ColE1/pMB1/pBR322/pUC origin of
                     replication"
     primer_bind     complement(8128..8147)
                     /label=pBR322ori-F
                     /note="pBR322 origin, forward primer"
     CDS             complement(8807..9667)
                     /codon_start=1
                     /gene="bla"
                     /product="beta-lactamase"
                     /label=AmpR
                     /note="confers resistance to ampicillin, carbenicillin, and
                     related antibiotics"
                     /translation="MSIQHFRVALIPFFAAFCLPVFAHPETLVKVKDAEDQLGARVGYI
                     ELDLNSGKILESFRPEERFPMMSTFKVLLCGAVLSRIDAGQEQLGRRIHYSQNDLVEYS
                     PVTEKHLTDGMTVRELCSAAITMSDNTAANLLLTTIGGPKELTAFLHNMGDHVTRLDRW
                     EPELNEAIPNDERDTTMPVAMATTLRKLLTGELLTLASRQQLIDWMEADKVAGPLLRSA
                     LPAGWFIADKSGAGERGSRGIIAALGPDGKPSRIVVIYTTGSQATMDERNRQIAEIGAS
                     LIKHW"
     primer_bind     9430..9449
                     /label=Amp-R
                     /note="Ampicillin resistance gene, reverse primer"
     promoter        complement(9668..9772)
                     /gene="bla"
                     /label=AmpR promoter
     primer_bind     complement(9847..9866)
                     /label=pRS-marker
                     /note="pRS vectors, use to sequence yeast selectable
                     marker"
ORIGIN
        1 cgcgttgaca ttgattattg actagttatt aatagtaatc aattacgggg tcattagttc
       61 atagcccata tatggagttc cgcgttacat aacttacggt aaatggcccg cctggctgac
      121 cgcccaacga cccccgccca ttgacgtcaa taatgacgta tgttcccata gtaacgccaa
      181 tagggacttt ccattgacgt caatgggtgg agtatttacg gtaaactgcc cacttggcag
      241 tacatcaagt gtatcatatg ccaagtacgc cccctattga cgtcaatgac ggtaaatggc
      301 ccgcctggca ttatgcccag tacatgacct tatgggactt tcctacttgg cagtacatct
      361 acgtattagt catcgctatt accatggtga tgcggttttg gcagtacatc aatgggcgtg
      421 gatagcggtt tgactcacgg ggatttccaa gtctccaccc cattgacgtc aatgggagtt
      481 tgttttggca ccaaaatcaa cgggactttc caaaatgtcg taacaactcc gccccattga
      541 cgcaaatggg cggtaggcgt gtacggtggg aggtctatat aagcagcgcg ttttgcctgt
      601 actgggtctc tctggttaga ccagatctga gcctgggagc tctctggcta actagggaac
      661 ccactgctta agcctcaata aagcttgcct tgagtgcttc aagtagtgtg tgcccgtctg
      721 ttgtgtgact ctggtaacta gagatccctc agaccctttt agtcagtgtg gaaaatctct
      781 agcagtggcg cccgaacagg gacttgaaag cgaaagggaa accagaggag ctctctcgac
      841 gcaggactcg gcttgctgaa gcgcgcacgg caagaggcga ggggcggcga ctggtgagta
      901 cgccaaaaat tttgactagc ggaggctaga aggagagaga tgggtgcgag agcgtcagta
      961 ttaagcgggg gagaattaga tcgcgatggg aaaaaattcg gttaaggcca gggggaaaga
     1021 aaaaatataa attaaaacat atagtatggg caagcaggga gctagaacga ttcgcagtta
     1081 atcctggcct gttagaaaca tcagaaggct gtagacaaat actgggacag ctacaaccat
     1141 cccttcagac aggatcagaa gaacttagat cattatataa tacagtagca accctctatt
     1201 gtgtgcatca aaggatagag ataaaagaca ccaaggaagc tttagacaag atagaggaag
     1261 agcaaaacaa aagtaagacc accgcacagc aagcggccgc tgatcttcag acctggagga
     1321 ggagatatga gggacaattg gagaagtgaa ttatataaat ataaagtagt aaaaattgaa
     1381 ccattaggag tagcacccac caaggcaaag agaagagtgg tgcagagaga aaaaagagca
     1441 gtgggaatag gagctttgtt ccttgggttc ttgggagcag caggaagcac tatgggcgca
     1501 gcgtcaatga cgctgacggt acaggccaga caattattgt ctggtatagt gcagcagcag
     1561 aacaatttgc tgagggctat tgaggcgcaa cagcatctgt tgcaactcac agtctggggc
     1621 atcaagcagc tccaggcaag aatcctggct gtggaaagat acctaaagga tcaacagctc
     1681 ctggggattt ggggttgctc tggaaaactc atttgcacca ctgctgtgcc ttggaatgct
     1741 agttggagta ataaatctct ggaacagatt tggaatcaca cgacctggat ggagtgggac
     1801 agagaaatta acaattacac aagcttaata cactccttaa ttgaagaatc gcaaaaccag
     1861 caagaaaaga atgaacaaga attattggaa ttagataaat gggcaagttt gtggaattgg
     1921 tttaacataa caaattggct gtggtatata aaattattca taatgatagt aggaggcttg
     1981 gtaggtttaa gaatagtttt tgctgtactt tctatagtga atagagttag gcagggatat
     2041 tcaccattat cgtttcagac ccacctccca accccgaggg gacccgacag gcccgaagga
     2101 atagaagaag aaggtggaga gagagacaga gacagatcca ttcgattagt gaacggatcg
     2161 gcactgcgtg cgccaattct gcagacaaat ggcagtattc atccacaatt ttaaaagaaa
     2221 aggggggatt ggggggtaca gtgcagggga aagaatagta gacataatag caacagacat
     2281 acaaactaaa gaattacaaa aacaaattac aaaaattcaa aattttcggg tttattacag
     2341 ggacagcaga gatccagttt ggttagatct cgagtttacc actccctatc agtgatagag
     2401 aaaagtgaaa gtcgagttta ccactcccta tcagtgatag agaaaagtga aagtcgagtt
     2461 taccactccc tatcagtgat agagaaaagt gaaagtcgag tttaccactc cctatcagtg
     2521 atagagaaaa gtgaaagtcg agtttaccac tccctatcag tgatagagaa aagtgaaagt
     2581 cgagtttacc actccctatc agtgatagag aaaagtgaaa gtcgagttta ccactcccta
     2641 tcagtgatag agaaaagtga aagtcgagct cggtacccgg gtcgagtagg cgtgtacggt
     2701 gggaggccta tataagcaga gctcgtttag tgaaccgtca gatcgcctgg agacgccatc
     2761 cacgctgttt tgacctccat agaagacacc gggaccgatc cagcctccgc ggccccgaat
     2821 tcggccatta cggccggttt gggtacccct ctctcttctt cggactccgg aggaccttct
     2881 gggcccccac attaatgagg cagccacctg gcgagtctga catggctgtc agcgacgctc
     2941 tgctcccgtc cttctccacg ttcgcgtccg gcccggcggg aagggagaag acactgcgtc
     3001 cagcaggtgc cccgactaac cgttggcgtg aggaactctc tcacatgaag cgacttcccc
     3061 cacttcccgg ccgcccctac gacctggcgg cgacggtggc cacagacctg gagagtggcg
     3121 gagctggtgc agcttgcagc agtaacaacc cggccctcct agcccggagg gagaccgagg
     3181 agttcaacga cctcctggac ctagacttta tcctttccaa ctcgctaacc caccaggaat
     3241 cggtggccgc caccgtgacc acctcggcgt cagcttcatc ctcgtcttcc ccagcgagca
     3301 gcggccctgc cagcgcgccc tccacctgca gcttcagcta tccgatccgg gccgggggtg
     3361 acccgggcgt ggctgccagc aacacaggtg gagggctcct ctacagccga gaatctgcgc
     3421 cacctcccac ggcccccttc aacctggcgg acatcaatga cgtgagcccc tcgggcggct
     3481 tcgtggctga gctcctgcgg ccggagttgg acccagtata cattccgcca cagcagcctc
     3541 agccgccagg tggcgggctg atgggcaagt ttgtgctgaa ggcgtctctg accacccctg
     3601 gcagcgagta cagcagccct tcggtcatca gtgttagcaa aggaagccca gacggcagcc
     3661 accccgtggt agtggcgccc tacagcggtg gcccgccgcg catgtgcccc aagattaagc
     3721 aagaggcggt cccgtcctgc acggtcagcc ggtccctaga ggcccatttg agcgctggac
     3781 cccagctcag caacggccac cggcccaaca cacacgactt ccccctgggg cggcagctcc
     3841 ccaccaggac tacccctaca ctgagtcccg aggaactgct gaacagcagg gactgtcacc
     3901 ctggcctgcc tcttccccca ggattccatc cccatccggg gcccaactac cctcctttcc
     3961 tgccagacca gatgcagtca caagtcccct ctctccatta tcaagagctc atgccaccgg
     4021 gttcctgcct gccagaggag cccaagccaa agaggggaag aaggtcgtgg ccccggaaaa
     4081 gaacagccac ccacacttgt gactatgcag gctgtggcaa aacctatacc aagagttctc
     4141 atctcaaggc acacctgcga actcacacag gcgagaaacc ttaccactgt gactgggacg
     4201 gctgtgggtg gaaattcgcc cgctccgatg aactgaccag gcactaccgc aaacacacag
     4261 ggcaccggcc ctttcagtgc cagaagtgcg acagggcctt ttccaggtcg gaccaccttg
     4321 ccttacacat gaagaggcac ttttaaatcc cacgtagtgg atgtgaccca cactgccagg
     4381 agagagagtt cagtattttt ttttctaacc tttcacactg tcttcccacg agggccgcct
     4441 cggccctcga aacctcgagg gcgcgccgaa ttcgatatca agcttatcga taatcaacct
     4501 ctggattaca aaatttgtga aagattgact ggtattctta actatgttgc tccttttacg
     4561 ctatgtggat acgctgcttt aatgcctttg tatcatgcta ttgcttcccg tatggctttc
     4621 attttctcct ccttgtataa atcctggttg ctgtctcttt atgaggagtt gtggcccgtt
     4681 gtcaggcaac gtggcgtggt gtgcactgtg tttgctgacg caacccccac tggttggggc
     4741 attgccacca cctgtcagct cctttccggg actttcgctt tccccctccc tattgccacg
     4801 gcggaactca tcgccgcctg ccttgcccgc tgctggacag gggctcggct gttgggcact
     4861 gacaattccg tggtgttgtc ggggaaatca tcgtcctttc cttggctgct cgcctgtgtt
     4921 gccacctgga ttctgcgcgg gacgtccttc tgctacgtcc cttcggccct caatccagcg
     4981 gaccttcctt cccgcggcct gctgccggct ctgcggcctc ttccgcgtct tcgccttcgc
     5041 cctcagacga gtcggatctc cctttgggcc gcctccccgc atcgataccg tcgacctcga
     5101 gacctagaaa aacatggagc aatcacaagt agcaatacag cagctaccaa tgctgattgt
     5161 gcctggctag aagcacaaga ggaggaggag gtgggttttc cagtcacacc tcaggtacct
     5221 ttaagaccaa tgacttacaa ggcagctgta gatcttagcc actttttaaa agaaaagggg
     5281 ggactggaag ggctaattca ctcccaacga agacaagata tccttgatct gtggatctac
     5341 cacacacaag gctacttccc tgattggcag aactacacac cagggccagg gatcagatat
     5401 ccactgacct ttggatggtg ctacaagcta gtaccagttg agcaagagaa ggtagaagaa
     5461 gccaatgaag gagagaacac ccgcttgtta caccctgtga gcctgcatgg gatggatgac
     5521 ccggagagag aagtattaga gtggaggttt gacagccgcc tagcatttca tcacatggcc
     5581 cgagagctgc atccggactg tactgggtct ctctggttag accagatctg agcctgggag
     5641 ctctctggct aactagggaa cccactgctt aagcctcaat aaagcttgcc ttgagtgctt
     5701 caagtagtgt gtgcccgtct gttgtgtgac tctggtaact agagatccct cagacccttt
     5761 tagtcagtgt ggaaaatctc tagcagggcc cgtttaaacc cgctgatcag cctcgactgt
     5821 gccttctagt tgccagccat ctgttgtttg cccctccccc gtgccttcct tgaccctgga
     5881 aggtgccact cccactgtcc tttcctaata aaatgaggaa attgcatcgc attgtctgag
     5941 taggtgtcat tctattctgg ggggtggggt ggggcaggac agcaaggggg aggattggga
     6001 agacaatagc aggcatgctg gggatgcggt gggctctatg gcttctgagg cggaaagaac
     6061 cagctggggc tctagggggt atccccnnnn nnnnnnnnnn nnnnnnnnnn nnnnnnnnnn
     6121 nnnnnnnnnn nnnnnnnnnn nnnnnnnnnn nnnnnnnnnn nnnnnnnnnn nnnnnnnnnn
     6181 nnnnnnnnnn nnnnnnnnnn nnnnnnnnnn cnnnnnnnnn nnnnnnnnnn nnnnnnnnnn
     6241 nnnnnnnnnn nnnnnnnnnn nnnnnnnnnn nnnnnnnnnn nnnnnnnnnn nnnnnnnnnn
     6301 nnannnnnnn nnnnnnnnnn nnnnnnnnnn nnnnnnnnnn nnnnnnnnnn nncctttgac
     6361 gttggagtcc acgttcttta atagtggact cttgttccaa actggaacaa cactcaaccc
     6421 tatctcggtc tattcttttg atttataagg gattttgccg atttcggcct attggttaaa
     6481 aaatgagctg atttaacaaa aatttaacgc gaattaattc tgtggaatgt gtgtcagtta
     6541 gggtgtggaa agtccccagg ctccccagca ggcagaagta tgcaaagcat gcatctcaat
     6601 tagtcagcaa ccaggtgtgg aaagtcccca ggctccccag caggcagaag tatgcaaagc
     6661 atgcatctca attagtcagc aaccatagtc ccgcccctaa ctccgcccat cccgccccta
     6721 actccgccca gttccgccca ttctccgccc catggctgac taattttttt tatttatgca
     6781 gaggccgagg ccgcctctgc ctctgagcta ttccagaagt agtgaggagg cttttttgga
     6841 ggcctaggct tttgcaaaaa gctcccggga gcttgtatat ccattttcgg atctgatcag
     6901 cacgtgttga caattaatca tcggcatagt atatcggcat agtataatac gacaaggtga
     6961 ggaactaaac catggccaag ttgaccagtg ccgttccggt gctcaccgcg cgcgacgtcg
     7021 ccggagcggt cgagttctgg accgaccggc tcgggttctc ccgggacttc gtggaggacg
     7081 acttcgccgg tgtggtccgg gacgacgtga ccctgttcat cagcgcggtc caggaccagg
     7141 tggtgccgga caacaccctg gcctgggtgt gggtgcgcgg cctggacgag ctgtacgccg
     7201 agtggtcgga ggtcgtgtcc acgaacttcc gggacgcctc cgggccggcc atgaccgaga
     7261 tcggcgagca gccgtggggg cgggagttcg ccctgcgcga cccggccggc aactgcgtgc
     7321 acttcgtggc cgaggagcag gactgacacg tgctacgaga tttcgattcc accgccgcct
     7381 tctatgaaag gttgggcttc ggaatcgttt tccgggacgc cggctggatg atcctccagc
     7441 gcggggatct catgctggag ttcttcgccc accccaactt gtttattgca gcttataatg
     7501 gttacaaata aagcaatagc atcacaaatt tcacaaataa agcatttttt tcactgcatt
     7561 ctagttgtgg tttgtccaaa ctcatcaatg tatcttatca tgtctgtata ccgtcgacct
     7621 ctagctagag cttggcgtaa tcatggtcat agctgtttcc tgtgtgaaat tgttatccgc
     7681 tcacaattcc acacaacata cgagccggaa gcataaagtg taaagcctgg ggtgcctaat
     7741 gagtgagcta actcacatta attgcgttgc gctcactgcc cgctttccag tcgggaaacc
     7801 tgtcgtgcca gctgcattaa tgaatcggcc aacgcgcggg gagaggcggt ttgcgtattg
     7861 ggcgctcttc cgcttcctcg ctcactgact cgctgcgctc ggtcgttcgg ctgcggcgag
     7921 cggtatcagc tcactcaaag gcggtaatac ggttatccac agaatcaggg gataacgcag
     7981 gaaagaacat gtgagcaaaa ggccagcaaa aggccaggaa ccgtaaaaag gccgcgttgc
     8041 tggcgttttt ccataggctc cgcccccctg acgagcatca caaaaatcga cgctcaagtc
     8101 agaggtggcg aaacccgaca ggactataaa gataccaggc gtttccccct ggaagctccc
     8161 tcgtgcgctc tcctgttccg accctgccgc ttaccggata cctgtccgcc tttctccctt
     8221 cgggaagcgt ggcgctttct catagctcac gctgtaggta tctcagttcg gtgtaggtcg
     8281 ttcgctccaa gctgggctgt gtgcacgaac cccccgttca gcccgaccgc tgcgccttat
     8341 ccggtaacta tcgtcttgag tccaacccgg taagacacga cttatcgcca ctggcagcag
     8401 ccactggtaa caggattagc agagcgaggt atgtaggcgg tgctacagag ttcttgaagt
     8461 ggtggcctaa ctacggctac actagaagaa cagtatttgg tatctgcgct ctgctgaagc
     8521 cagttacctt cggaaaaaga gttggtagct cttgatccgg caaacaaacc accgctggta
     8581 gcggtggttt ttttgtttgc aagcagcaga ttacgcgcag aaaaaaagga tctcaagaag
     8641 atcctttgat cttttctacg gggtctgacg ctcagtggaa cgaaaactca cgttaaggga
     8701 ttttggtcat gagattatca aaaaggatct tcacctagat ccttttaaat taaaaatgaa
     8761 gttttaaatc aatctaaagt atatatgagt aaacttggtc tgacagttac caatgcttaa
     8821 tcagtgaggc acctatctca gcgatctgtc tatttcgttc atccatagtt gcctgactcc
     8881 ccgtcgtgta gataactacg atacgggagg gcttaccatc tggccccagt gctgcaatga
     8941 taccgcgaga cccacgctca ccggctccag atttatcagc aataaaccag ccagccggaa
     9001 gggccgagcg cagaagtggt cctgcaactt tatccgcctc catccagtct attaattgtt
     9061 gccgggaagc tagagtaagt agttcgccag ttaatagttt gcgcaacgtt gttgccattg
     9121 ctacaggcat cgtggtgtca cgctcgtcgt ttggtatggc ttcattcagc tccggttccc
     9181 aacgatcaag gcgagttaca tgatccccca tgttgtgcaa aaaagcggtt agctccttcg
     9241 gtcctccgat cgttgtcaga agtaagttgg ccgcagtgtt atcactcatg gttatggcag
     9301 cactgcataa ttctcttact gtcatgccat ccgtaagatg cttttctgtg actggtgagt
     9361 actcaaccaa gtcattctga gaatagtgta tgcggcgacc gagttgctct tgcccggcgt
     9421 caatacggga taataccgcg ccacatagca gaactttaaa agtgctcatc attggaaaac
     9481 gttcttcggg gcgaaaactc tcaaggatct taccgctgtt gagatccagt tcgatgtaac
     9541 ccactcgtgc acccaactga tcttcagcat cttttacttt caccagcgtt tctgggtgag
     9601 caaaaacagg aaggcaaaat gccgcaaaaa agggaataag ggcgacacgg aaatgttgaa
     9661 tactcatact cttccttttt caatattatt gaagcattta tcagggttat tgtctcatga
     9721 gcggatacat atttgaatgt atttagaaaa ataaacaaat aggggttccg cgcacatttc
     9781 cccgaaaagt gccacctgac gtcgacggat cgggagatct cccgatcccc tatggtgcac
     9841 tctcagtaca atctgctctg atgccgcata gttaagccag tatctgctcc ctgcttgtgt
     9901 gttggaggtc gctgagtagt gcgcgagcaa aatttaagct acaacaaggc aaggcttgac
     9961 cgacaattgc atgaagaatc tgcttagggt taggcgtttt gcgctgcttc gcgatgtacg
    10021 ggccagatat a
//
