[The description below was written by a language model from this plasmid's Addgene catalogue record and the feature table of its GenBank file.]
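Description:
TetO-FUW-Klf4 is a doxycycline-inducible lentiviral transfer plasmid of about 10 kb, built on the FUW backbone, that carries a mouse Klf4 cDNA of roughly 1.65 kb cloned between two retained EcoRI sites. It is maintained in E. coli through a high-copy ColE1/pUC-type origin with ampicillin selection, and an f1 origin is also present. Outside the viral region sits an SV40 promoter/origin plus EM7 promoter driving a bleomycin/Zeocin resistance gene with an SV40 polyadenylation signal. Because it lies beyond the LTRs, this marker would not be carried into transduced cells by the virus.

The viral genome is transcribed in packaging cells from a CMV enhancer/promoter fused to a truncated HIV-1 5' LTR. It is followed by the Psi packaging signal, the Rev response element for nuclear export of unspliced RNA, and the cPPT/CTS element that aids nuclear import of the provirus. The internal expression unit consists of a tetracycline response element with seven tetO copies joined to a minimal CMV promoter. The Klf4 coding region is not annotated in the feature table, but the unannotated gap between this promoter and the WPRE fits the insert size. The WPRE enhances transcript stability and expression, and a second truncated LTR and a bGH polyadenylation signal close the cassette.

Expression requires a tetracycline-controlled transactivator supplied separately, since none is encoded here. The associated publication used the construct for direct reprogramming of mouse somatic cells to pluripotency. There, inducible control allows factor expression to be switched on and off to follow the sequence of marker activation.
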