Addgene plasmid #20322: TetO-FUW-Klf4
Depositing lab: Rudolf Jaenisch. Depositing organization: Whitehead Institute for Biomedical Research. Publication: Sequential expression of pluripotency markers during direct reprogramming of mouse somatic cells. Brambrink T, Foreman R, Welstead GG, Lengner CJ, Wernig M, Suh H, Jaenisch R. Cell Stem Cell. 2008 Feb 7. 2(2):151-9. 10.1016/j.stem.2008.01.004 PubMed 18371436.
Backbone
  Vector backbone: FUW
  Backbone manufacturer: homemade
  Backbone size w/o insert (bp): 8376
  Vector type: Mammalian Expression, Lentiviral
Growth in bacteria
  Bacterial resistance: Ampicillin, 100 μg/mL
  Growth temperature: 37°C
  Growth strain: Stbl3
  Growth instructions: TOP10, 37C
  Copy number: High Copy
Gene/Insert
  Gene/Insert name: Klf4
  Species: M. musculus (mouse)
  Insert size (bp): 1651
  Entrez Gene: Klf4 (a.k.a. EZF, Gklf, Zie)
  Cloning method: Restriction Enzyme; 5′ cloning site EcoRI (not destroyed); 3′ cloning site EcoRI (not destroyed)
  Sequencing primers: 5′ AAGACCACCGCACAGCAAGC; 3′ TTCCGCCGTGGCAATAGGGA
Terms and licenses: Academic/Nonprofit Terms; Industry Terms: Not Available to Industry
How to cite: TetO-FUW-Klf4 was a gift from Rudolf Jaenisch (Addgene plasmid # 20322 ; http://n2t.net/addgene:20322 ; RRID:Addgene_20322)
