>Addgene plasmid #20322 | TetO-FUW-Klf4 | addgene partial sequence | sequence record 26196 | LNCX 5'-AGCTCGTTTAGTGAACCGTCAGATC-3'
GNNNNNAACGCNTCACGCTGTTTTGACCTCCATAGAAGACACCGGGACCGATCCAGCCTCCGCGGCCCCG
AATTCGGCCATTACGGCCGGTTTGGGTACCCCTCTCTCTTCTTCGGACTCCGGAGGACCTTCTGGGCCCC
CACATTAATGAGGCAGCCACCTGGCGAGTCTGACATGGCTGTCAGCGACGCTCTGCTCCCGTCCTTCTCC
ACGTTCGCGTCCGGCCCGGCGGGAAGGGAGAAGACACTGCGTCCAGCAGGTGCCCCGACTAACCGTTGGC
GTGAGGAACTCTCTCACATGAAGCGACTTCCCCCACTTCCCGGCCGCCCCTACGACCTGGCGGCGACGGT
GGCCACAGACCTGGAGAGTGGCGGAGCTGGTGCAGCTTGCAGCAGTAACAACCCGGCCCTCCTAGCCCGG
AGGGAGACCGAGGAGTTCAACGACCTCCTGGACCTAGACTTTATCCTTTCCAACTCGCTAACCCACCAGG
AATCGGTGGCCGCCACCGTGACCACCTCGGCGTCAGCTTCATCCTCGTCTTCCCCAGCGAGCAGCGGCCC
TGCCAGCGCGCCCTCCACCTGCAGCTTCAGCTATCCGATCCGGGCCGGGGGTGACCCGGGCGTGGCTGCC
AGCAACACAGGTGGAGGGCTCCTCTACAGCCGAGAATCTGCGCCACCTCCCACGGCCCCCTTCAACCTGG
CGGACATCAATGACGTGAGCCCCTCGGGCGGCTTCGTGGCTGAGCTCCTGCGGCCGGAGTTGGACCCAGT
ATACATTCCGCCACAGCAGCCTCAGCCGCCAGGTGGCCGGGCTGATGGGCNN
